>Addgene plasmid #125714 | pJin-278 | addgene full sequence | sequence record 244341 | Addgene NGS Result
CAAGCTGGGCTGTGTGCACGAACCCCCCGTTCAGCCCGACCGCTGCGCCTTATCCGGTAACTATCGTCTT
GAGTCCAACCCGGTAAGACACGACTTATCGCCACTGGCAGCAGCCACTGGTAACAGGATTAGCAGAGCGA
GGTATGTAGGCGGTGCTACAGAGTTCTTGAAGTGGTGGCCTAACTACGGCTACACTAGAAGGACAGTATT
TGGTATCTGCGCTCTGCTGAAGCCAGTTACCTTCGGAAAAAGAGTTGGTAGCTCTTGATCCGGCAAACAA
ACCACCGCTGGTAGCGGTGGTTTTTTTGTTTGCAAGCAGCAGATTACGCGCAGAAAAAAAGGATTTCAAG
AAGATCCTTTGATCTTTTCTACGGGGTCTGACGCTCAGTGGAACGAAAACTCACGTTAAGGGATTTTGGT
CATGAGATTATCAAAAAGGATCTTCACCTAGATCCTTTTATAGTCCGGAAATACAGGAACGCACGCTGGA
TGGCCCTTCGCTGGGATGGTGAAACCATGAAAAATGGCAGCTTCAGTGGATTAAGTGGGGGTAATGTGGC
CTGTACCCTCTGGTTGCATAGGTATTCATACGGTTAAAATTTATCAGGCGCGATTGCGGCAGTTTTTCGG
GTGGTTTGTTGCCATTTTTACCTGTCTGCTGCCGTGATCGCGCTGAACGCGTTTTAGCGGTGCGTACAAT
TAAGGGATTATGGTAAATCCACTTACTGTCTGCCCTCGTAGCCATCGAGATAAACCGCAGTACTCCGGCC
ACGATGCAAAAAACCCCTCAAGACCCGTTTAGAGGCCCCAAGGGGTTATGCTATCAGAAGCTTTCATTTC
AGCTTCAGTTTTCAGATGTTTGAAACGATCGAATTTTTCCAGAGTTTCCGGATGAGATTTGAACAGTCGA
ATCAAGATGTCCTGACCATGACCAGCGACGTCAGCTTCAACTTTAGCCCAAACATGCAGAACCAGCTGCC
ATTCACCTTCAGCGCTTTACTTGTACAGCTCGTCCATGCCGAGAGTGATCCCGGCGGCGGTCACGAACTC
CAGCAGGACCATGTGATCGCGCTTCTCGTTGGGGTCTTTGCTCAGGGCGGACTGGGTGCTCAGGTAGTGG
TTGTCGGGCAGCAGCACGGGGCCGTCGCCGATGGGGGTGTTCTGCTGGTAGTGGTCGGCGAGCTGCACGC
TGCCGTCCTCGATGTTGTGGCGGATCTTGAAGTTCACCTTGATGCCGTTCTTCTGCTTGTCGGCCATGAT
ATAGACGTTGTGGCTGTTGTAGTTGTACTCCAGCTTGTGCCCCAGGATGTTGCCGTCCTCCTTGAAGTCG
ATGCCCTTCAGCTCGATGCGGTTCACCAGGGTGTCGCCCTCGAACTTCACCTCGGCGCGGGTCTTGTAGT
TGCCGTCGTCCTTGAAGAAGATGGTGCGCTCCTGGACGTAGCCTTCGGGCATGGCGGACTTGAAGAAGTC
GTGCTGCTTCATGTGGTCGGGGTAGCGGCTGAAGCACTGCACGCCGTAGGTCAGGGTGGTCACGAGGGTG
GGCCAGGGCACGGGCAGCTTGCCGGTGGTGCAGATGAACTTCAGGGTCAGCTTGCCGTAGGTGGCATCGC
CCTCGCCCTCGCCGGACACGCTGAACTTGTGGCCGTTTACGTCGCCGTCCAGCTCGACCAGGATGGGCAC
CACCCCGGTGAACAGCTCCTCGCCCTTGCTCACCATGGTTGTGGCCATATTATCATCGTGTTTTTCAAAG
GAAAACCACGTCCCCGTGGTTCGGGGGGCCTAGACGTTTTTTTAACCTCGACTAAACACATGTAAAGCAT
GTGTACCGAGGCCCCAGATCAGATCCCATACAATGGGGTACCTTCTGGGCATCCTTCAGCCCCTTGTTGA
ATACGCTTGAGGAGAGCCATTTGACTCTTTCCACAACTATCCAACTCACAACGTGGCACTGGGGTTGTGC
CGCCTTTGCAGGTGTATCTTATACACGTGGCTTTTGGCCGCAGAGGCACCTGTCGCCAGGTGGGGGGTTC
CGCTGCCTGCAAAGGGTCGCTACAGACGTTGTTTGTCTTCAAGAAGCTTCCAGAGGAACTGCTTCCTTCA
CGACATTCAACAGACCTTGCATTCCTTTGGCGAGAGGGGAAAGACCCCTAGGAATGCTCGTCAAGAAGAC
AGGGCCAGGTTTCCGGGCCCTCACATTGCCAAAAGACGGCAATATGGTGGAAAATAACATATAGACAAAC
GCACACCGGCCTTATTCCAAGCGGCTTCGGCCAGTAACGTTAGGGGGGGGGGAGGGAGAGGGGCGGATCC
GGGCCCTCTAGATGCGGCCGCATGCATAAGCTTGGGTCTCCCTATAGTGAGTCGTATTACGTCCGGCGTA
GAGGATCGAGATCTCCAAAATCAACGGGACTTTCCAAAATGTCGTAATAACCCCGCCCCGTTGACGCAAA
TGGGCGGTAGGCGTGTACGGTGGGAGGTCTATATAAGCATAGCTGGTTTAGTGAACCGTCAGATCACTAG
AAGCTTACGCTACCACCATGACCCAGGACGAGTTTACCCAGCTGTCACAGTCAATCGCCGAGTTTCACAC
CTATCAGCTGGGGAACGGAAGATGTAGTAGTCTGCTGGCCCAGAGAATCCACGCTCCCCCTGAAACCGTG
TGGAGCGTGGTCCGGAGATTCGATAGACCACAAATCTACAAGCACTTCATCAAGAGCTGCAACGTGTCCG
AAGATTTCGAGATGCGCGTCGGATGTACACGAGACGTGAACGTCATCTCTGGCCTGCCCGCAAATACTAG
TCGAGAGCGGCTGGACCTGCTGGACGATGACAGGCGCGTGACTGGGTTCTCCATTACCGGCGGGGAACAC
AGACTGAGGAACTACAAGTCTGTGACCACAGTCCATAGGTTTGAGAAAGAGGAAGAGGAAGAGCGCATTT
GGACCGTGGTCCTGGAAAGCTACGTGGTCGATGTGCCCGAGGGCAATAGCGAAGAGGACACAAGGCTGTT
TGCCGATACTGTGATTCGGCTGAACCTGCAGAAACTGGCAAGCATTACTGAGGCTATGAACACGTCGGGT
GGAAGCGGTAAAGCATTTATGCAAGTTGTCGAGGCTGACATGCTCTCTAAGGGTCTACTCGGTGGCGAGG
CGTGGTCTTCGTGGCATAAGGAAGACTCTATTCATGTAGGAGTACGCTGCATCGAGATGCTCATTGAGTC
AACCGGAATGGTTAGCTTACACCGCCAAAATGCTGGCGTAGTAGGTCAAGACTCTGAGACTATCGAACTC
GCACCTGAATACGCTGAGGCTATCGCAACCCGTGCAGGTGCGCTGGCTGGCATCTCTCCGATGTTCCAAC
CTTGCGTAGTTCCTCCTAAGCCGTGGACTGGCATTACTGGTGGTGGCTATTGGGCTAACGGTCGTCGTCC
TCTGGCGCTGGTGCGTACTCACAGTAAGAAAGCACTGATGCGCTACGAAGACGTTTACATGCCTGAGGTG
TACAAAGCGATTAACATTGCGCAAAACACCGCATGGAAAATCAACAAGAAAGTCCTAGCGGTCGCCAACG
TAATCACCAAGTGGAAGCATTGTCCGGTCGAGGACATCCCTGCGATTGAGCGTGAAGAACTCCCGATGAA
ACCGGAAGACATCGACATGAATCCTGAGGCTCTCACCGCGTGGAAACGTGCTGCCGCTGCTGTGTACCGC
AAGGACAAGGCTCGCAAGTCTCGCCGTATCAGCCTTGAGTTCATGCTTGAGCAAGCCAATAAGTTTGCTA
ACCATAAGGCCATCTGGTTCCCTTACAACATGGACTGGCGCGGTCGTGTTTACGCTGTGTCAATGTTCAA
CCCGCAAGGTAACGATATGACCAAAGGACTGCTTACGCTGGCGAAAGGTAAACCAATCGGTAAGGAAGGT
TACTACTGGCTGAAAATCCACGGTGCAAACTGTGCGGGTGTCGATAAGGTTCCGTTCCCTGAGCGCATCA
AGTTCATTGAGGAAAACCACGAGAACATCATGGCTTGCGCTAAGTCTCCACTGGAGAACACTTGGTGGGC
TGAGCAAGATTCTCCGTTCTGCTTCCTTGCGTTCTGCTTTGAGTACGCTGGGGTACAGCACCACGGCCTG
AGCTATAACTGCTCCCTTCCGCTGGCGTTTGACGGGTCTTGCTCTGGCATCCAGCACTTCTCCGCGATGC
TCCGAGATGAGGTAGGTGGTCGCGCGGTTAACTTGCTTCCTAGTGAAACCGTTCAGGACATCTACGGGAT
TGTTGCTAAGAAAGTCAACGAGATTCTACAAGCAGACGCAATCAATGGGACCGATAACGAAGTAGTTACC
GTGACCGATGAGAACACTGGTGAAATCTCTGAGAAAGTCAAGCTGGGCACTAAGGCACTGGCTGGTCAAT
GGCTGGCTTACGGTGTTACTCGCAGTGTGACTAAGCGTTCAGTCATGACGCTGGCTTACGGGTCCAAAGA
GTTCGGCTTCCGTCAACAAGTGCTGGAAGATACCATTCAGCCAGCTATTGATTCCGGCAAGGGTCTGATG
TTCACTCAGCCGAATCAGGCTGCTGGATACATGGCTAAGCTGATTTGGGAATCTGTGAGCGTGACGGTGG
TAGCTGCGGTTGAAGCAATGAACTGGCTTAAGTCTGCTGCTAAGCTGCTGGCTGCTGAGGTCAAAGATAA
GAAGACTGGAGAGATTCTTCGCAAGCGTTGCGCTGTGCATTGGGTAACTCCTGATGGTTTCCCTGTGTGG
CAGGAATACAAGAAGCCTATTCAGACGCGCTTGAACCTGATGTTCCTCGGTCAGTTCCGCTTACAGCCTA
CCATTAACACCAACAAAGATAGCGAGATTGATGCACACAAACAGGAGTCTGGTATCGCTCCTAACTTTGT
ACACAGCCAAGACGGTAGCCACCTTCGTAAGACTGTAGTGTGGGCACACGAGAAGTACGGAATCGAATCT
TTTGCACTGATTCACGACTCCTTCGGTACCATTCCGGCTGACGCTGCGAACCTGTTCAAAGCAGTGCGCG
AAACTATGGTTGACACATATGAGTCTTGTGATGTACTGGCTGATTTCTACGACCAGTTCGCTGACCAGTT
GCACGAGTCTCAATTGGACAAAATGCCAGCACTTCCGGCTAAAGGTAACTTGAACCTCCGTGACATCTTA
GAGTCGGACTTCGCGTTCGCGTAATGTTTAAACGAATTCGGGCTCGGTACCCGGGGATCCTCTAGAGTCG
ACCTGCAGGCATGCAAGCCAAAATCAACGGGACTTTCCAAAATGTCGTAATAACCCCGCCCCGTTGACGC
AAATGGGCGGTAGGCGTGTACGGTGGGAGGTCTATATAAGCAGAGCTGGTTTAGTGAACCGTCAGATCAC
TAGAAGCTTACGCTACCACCATGAACACGATTAACATCGCTAAGAACGACTTCTCTGACATCGAACTGGC
TGCTATCCCGTTAAACACTCTGGCTGACCATTACGGTGAGCGTTCAGCTCGCGGACAGTTGGCCCTTGAG
CATGAGTCTTACGAGATGGGTGAAGCACGCTTCCGCAAGATGTTTGAGTGTCAACTTAAAGCTGGTAAGG
TTGCGGATAATGCTGCCGCCAAGCCTCTCATCACTACCCTACTCCCTAAGATGATTGCCCGCATCAACGA
CTGGTTTGAGGAAGTGAAAGCTAAGCGCGGCAGGCGCCCGACAGCCTTCAAGTTCCTAAAAGAAATCAAG
CCGGAAGCCGTAGCGTACATCACCATTAAGACCTCTCTGGCTTGCCTAACCAGTGCTGACAATACAACCG
TTCAGGCTGTAGCAAGCGCAATCGGTCGGACCATTGAGGACGAGGCTCGCTTCGGTCGTATCCGTGACCT
TGAAGCTAAGCACTTCAAGAAAAACGTTGAGGAACAACTCAACAAGCGCGTAGGGCACGTCTACAAGGGT
GGCTCTGGCTCTGGCTCGAGCGTCCCCCTGTATGGGTTCACCAGCATTTGTGGGCGGAGACCAGAGATGG
AGGCAGCCGTCAGCACTATTCCCCGGTTCCTGCAGTCAAGCTCCGGCAGCATGCTGGACGGGAGGTTCGA
TCCACAGTCCGCCGCTCACTTCTTTGGGGTCTACGATGGACATGGCGGGTCCCAGGTGGCCAACTATTGC
AGGGAGCGCATGCACCTGGCTCTGGCAGAGGAAATCGCCAAGGAGAAACCTATGCTGTGCGACGGAGATA
CATGGCTGGAAAAGTGGAAGAAAGCCCTGTTCAACTCTTTTCTGCGGGTGGACTCCGAGATCGAATCTGT
CGCTCCTGAGACCGTGGGCTCTACAAGTGTGGTCGCAGTGGTCTTCCCATCTCACATTTTTGTCGCAAAT
TGCGGCGACAGCCGGGCCGTGCTGTGCAGGGGAAAGACCGCCCTGCCACTGAGCGTGGACCATAAACCCG
ACAGGGAGGATGAAGCAGCCCGCATCGAGGCTGCAGGAGGCAAAGTGATCCAGTGGAACGGAGCACGGGT
GTTTGGCGTCCTGGCCATGTCACGCAGCATTGGGGATCGATACCTGAAACCATCAATCATTCCCGACCCT
GAAGTGACTGCCGTCAAGAGAGTGAAAGAAGACGATTGCCTGATCCTGGCTAGCGACGGCGTCTGGGATG
TGATGACCGACGAGGAAGCATGTGAGATGGCCCGAAAGCGGATTCTGCTGTGGCATAAGAAAAATGCCGT
GGCTGGCGATGCTAGTCTGCTGGCAGACGAGCGGAGAAAGGAAGGGAAAGATCCCGCCGCTATGAGTGCA
GCCGAATATCTGTCAAAACTGGCTATTCAGAGGGGCAGTAAGGACAACATCTCCGTCGTCGTCGTGGACC
TGAAGTGAAAGCCCGAAAGGAAGCTGAGTTGGCTGCTGCCACCGCTGAGCAATAACTAGCATAACCCCTT
GGGGCGGCCGCTTCGAGCAGACATGATAAGATACATTGATGAGTTTGGACAAACCACAACTAGAATGCAG
TGAAAAAAATGCTTTATTTGTGAAATTTGTGATGCTATTGCTTTATTTGTAACCATTATAAGCTGCAATA
AACAAGTTAACAACAACAATTGCATTCATTTTATGTTTCAGGTTCAGGGGGAGATGTGGGAGGTTTTTTT
AAGCAAGTAAAACCTCTACAAATGTGGTAAAATCGAATTCTAATGGATCCTCTTTGCGCTTGCGTTTTCC
CTTGTCCAGATAGCCCAGTAGCTGACATTCATCCGGGGTCAGCACCGTTTCTGCGGACTGGCTTTCTACG
TGTTCCGCTTCCTTTAGCAGCCCTTGCGCCCTGAGTGCTTGCGGCAGCGTGAGCTTCAAAAGAATTGCCA
GCTGGGGCGCCCTCTGGTAAGGTTGGGAAGCCCTGCAAAGTAAACTGGATGGCTTTCTTGCCGCCAAGGA
TCTGATGGCGCAGGGGATCAAGATCTGATCAAGAGACAGGATGACGGTCGTTTCGCATGCTTGAACAAGA
TGGATTGCACGCAGGTTCTCCGGCCGCTTGGGTGGAGAGGCTATTCGGCTATGACTGGGCACAACAGACA
ATCGGCTGCTCTGATGCCGCCGTGTTCCGGCTGTCAGCGCAGGGGCGCCCGGTTCTTTTTGTCAAGACCG
ACCTGTCCGGTGCCCTGAATGAACTGCAGGACGAGGCAGCGCGGCTATCGTGGCTGGCCACGACGGGCGT
TCCTTGCGCAGCTGTGCTCGACGTTGTCACTGAAGCGGGAAGGGACTGGCTGCTATTGGGCGAAGTGCCG
GGGCAGGATCTCCTGTCATCTCACCTTGCTCCTGCCGAGAAAGTATCCATCATGGCTGATGCAATGCGGC
GGCTGCATACGCTTGATCCGGCTACCTGCCCATTCGACCACCAAGCGAAACATCGCATCGAGCGAGCACG
CACTCGGATGGAAGCCGGTCTTGTCGATCAGGATGATCTGGACGAAGAGCATCAGGGGCTCGCGCCAGCC
GAACTGTTCGCCAGGCTCAAGGCGCGTATGCCGGATGGTGAGGATCTCGTCGTGACTCATGGCGATGCCT
GCTTGCCGAATATCATGGTGGAAAATGGCCGCTTTTCTGGATTCATCGACTGTGGCCGGCTGGGTGTGGC
GGACCGCTATCAGGACATAGCGTTGGCTACCCGTGATATTGCTGAAGAGCTTGGCGGCGAATGGGCTGAC
CGCTTCCTCGTGCTTTACGGTATCGCCGCTCCCGATTCGCAGCGCATCGCCTTCTATCGCCTTCTTGACG
AGTTCTTCTGAGCGGGACTCTGGGGTTCGAAATGACCGACCAAGCGACGCCCAACCGGTATCAGCTCACT
CAAAGGCGGTAATACGGTTATCCACAGAATCAGGGGATAACGCAGGAAAGAACATGTGAGCAAAAGGCCA
GCAAAAGGCCAGGAACCGTAAAAAGGCCGCGTTGCTGGCGTTTTTCCATAGGCTCCGCCCCCCTGACGAG
CATCACAAAAATCGACGCTCAAGTCAGAGGTGGCGAAACCCGACAGGACTATAAAGATACCAGGCGTTTC
CCCCTGGAAGCTCCCTCGTGCGCTCTCCTGTTCCGACCCTGCCGCTTACCGGATACCTGTCCGCCTTTCT
CCCTTCGGGAAGCGTGGCGCTTTCTCATAGCTCACGCTGTAGGTATCTCAGTTCGGTGTAGGTCGTTCGC
TC
Features (pLannotate 1.2.2; 19 found; start..end, strand, type, name):
    465..748     +  misc_feature   cer region: ColE1-derived recombination site that helps to maintain plasmids as monomers
    784..993     -  CDS            MB (fragment): MYG_AILME - Experimental evidence at protein level: Swiss-Prot protein existence level 1. Serves as a reserve supply of oxygen and facilitates the movement of oxygen within muscles. From Ailuropoda melanoleuca (Giant panda).
    997..1716    -  CDS            EGFP: the original enhanced GFP (Yang et al., 1996) mammalian codon-optimized
   1717..2303    -  misc_feature   IRES2: internal ribosome entry site (IRES) of the encephalomyocarditis virus (EMCV)
   2351..2369    -  promoter       T7 promoter: promoter for bacteriophage T7 RNA polymerase
   2395..2494    +  promoter       CMVd1 promoter: truncated human cytomegalovirus (CMV) immediate early promoter that yields slightly reduced expression relative to the full-length promoter
   2538..3071    +  CDS            PYL1 (fragment): PYL1_ARATH - Also known as RCAR12. Experimental evidence at protein level: Swiss-Prot protein existence level 1. Receptor for abscisic acid (ABA) required for ABA-mediated responses such as stomatal closure and germination inhibition. Inhibits the activity of group-A protein phosphatases type 2C (PP2Cs) when activated by ABA (PubMed:19407143, PubMed:19855379, PubMed:19893533, PubMed:19898420, PubMed:23844015, PubMed:21658606). Can be activated by both (-)-ABA and (+)-ABA (PubMed:23844015). From Arabidopsis thaliana (Mouse-ear cress).
   3090..5201    +  CDS            RPOL_BPT7 (fragment): Experimental evidence at protein level: Swiss-Prot protein existence level 1. Highly processive DNA-dependent RNA polymerase that catalyzes the transcription of class II and class III viral genes. Recognizes a specific promoter sequence and enters first into an 'abortive phase' where very short transcripts are synthesized and released before proceeding to the processive transcription of long RNA chains. Unwinds the double-stranded DNA to expose the coding strand for templating. Participates in the initiation of viral DNA replication presumably by making primers accessible to the DNA polymerase
   5214..5268    +  misc_feature   MCS: pUC18/19 multiple cloning site
   5268..5367    +  promoter       CMVd1 promoter: truncated human cytomegalovirus (CMV) immediate early promoter that yields slightly reduced expression relative to the full-length promoter
   5411..5947    +  CDS            RPOL_BPT7 (fragment): Experimental evidence at protein level: Swiss-Prot protein existence level 1. Highly processive DNA-dependent RNA polymerase that catalyzes the transcription of class II and class III viral genes. Recognizes a specific promoter sequence and enters first into an 'abortive phase' where very short transcripts are synthesized and released before proceeding to the processive transcription of long RNA chains. Unwinds the double-stranded DNA to expose the coding strand for templating. Participates in the initiation of viral DNA replication presumably by making primers accessible to the DNA polymerase
   5969..6886    +  CDS            ABI1 (fragment): P2C56_ARATH - Experimental evidence at protein level: Swiss-Prot protein existence level 1. Key component and repressor of the abscisic acid (ABA) signaling pathway that regulates numerous ABA responses, such as stomatal closure, osmotic water permeability of the plasma membrane (Pos), drought-induced resistance and rhizogenesis, response to glucose, high light stress, seed germination and inhibition of vegetative growth. During the stomatal closure regulation, modulates the inward calcium-channel permeability as well as the actin reorganization in guard cells in response to ABA. Involved in t
   6916..6935    +  terminator     T7 terminator (fragment): transcription terminator for bacteriophage T7 RNA polymerase
   6957..7078    -  polyA_signal   SV40 poly(A) signal: SV40 polyadenylation signal
   7101..7169    -  CDS            large T antigen (fragment): large T antigen from SV40 (simian virus 40)
   7190..7342    -  CDS            tnpA (fragment): TN5P_ECOLX - Also known as tnp. Experimental evidence at protein level: Swiss-Prot protein existence level 1. Mediates transposition of transposon Tn5 by a 'cut and paste' mechanism. First, the monomeric transposase binds the 19 bp inverted DNA repeats flanking the transposon. Then, dimerization of the DNA- bound transposase creates a synaptic DNA complex. After nicking of the first DNA strand, excision of the transposon proceeds through a series of intermediates. The transposase then mediates the insertion of the transposon at a new site by strand transfer. The activity of the wild- type tran
   7344..7445    +  CDS            tnpA (fragment): TN5P_ECOLX - Also known as tnp. Experimental evidence at protein level: Swiss-Prot protein existence level 1. Mediates transposition of transposon Tn5 by a 'cut and paste' mechanism. First, the monomeric transposase binds the 19 bp inverted DNA repeats flanking the transposon. Then, dimerization of the DNA- bound transposase creates a synaptic DNA complex. After nicking of the first DNA strand, excision of the transposon proceeds through a series of intermediates. The transposase then mediates the insertion of the transposon at a new site by strand transfer. The activity of the wild- type tran
   7477..8271    +  CDS            NeoR/KanR: aminoglycoside phosphotransferase from Tn5; aph(3')-II (or nptII); confers resistance to neomycin, kanamycin, and G418 (Geneticin®)
   8443..349     -  rep_origin     ori (across the origin): high-copy-number ColE1/pMB1/pBR322/pUC origin of replication
