[The description below was written by a language model from this plasmid's Addgene catalogue record and pLannotate feature annotations shown in this document.]
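Description:
pJin-278 is an 8.7 kb mammalian expression plasmid that places an abscisic acid (ABA)-inducible split T7 RNA polymerase biosensor and its GFP reporter on a single vector. The backbone is listed as pBR322. It replicates in E. coli from a ColE1/pMB1-type origin, carries a ColE1 cer site that helps keep the plasmid monomeric, and is selected with kanamycin through the Tn5-derived NeoR/KanR gene. The short Tn5 transposase fragments annotated next to this marker are probably remnants of its source.

Two forward-oriented cassettes, each driven by a truncated CMVd1 promoter, encode the sensor halves. The first fuses a fragment of the Arabidopsis ABA receptor PYL1 through a linker to the large C-terminal portion of T7 RNA polymerase (RNAPC). The second fuses the small N-terminal polymerase fragment, the variant named d5-19 in the record, through a linker to a fragment of the phosphatase ABI1. ABA induces PYL1 to bind ABI1, which brings the two polymerase fragments together and reconstitutes an active T7 RNA polymerase.

The reporter lies on the opposite strand. A T7 promoter drives a transcript carrying an EMCV IRES2 followed by EGFP, so the T7-made mRNA can be translated without relying on cap-dependent initiation. A short sequence annotated as a myoglobin fragment follows EGFP, and the record does not explain its role. A partial T7 terminator and an SV40 poly(A) signal are also annotated downstream of the ABI1 fusion.

GFP output therefore reports ABA-dependent assembly of the polymerase in human cells. The construct comes from work on evolved RNA polymerase-based biosensors for small-molecule control of gene expression and Cas9.
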