Addgene plasmid #125714: pJin-278
Purpose: ABA-inducible split T7 GFP vector using RNAPN d5-19
Depositing lab: Bryan Dickinson. Depositing organization: University of Chicago. Publication: Multidimensional Control of Cas9 by Evolved RNA Polymerase-Based Biosensors. Pu J, Kentala K, Dickinson BC. ACS Chem Biol. 2018 Feb 16;13(2):431-437. doi: 10.1021/acschembio.7b00532. Epub 2017 Aug 22. PubMed 28809467.
Backbone
  Vector backbone: pBR322
  Vector type: Mammalian Expression
Growth in bacteria
  Bacterial resistance: Kanamycin, 50 μg/mL
  Growth temperature: 37°C
  Growth strain: DH5alpha
  Copy number: Unknown
Gene/Insert
  Gene/Insert name: PT7-GFP mRNA expression, PYL-linker-T7 RNAPC, T7 RNAPN (d5-19)-linker-ABI
  gRNA/shRNA sequence: unknown
  Species: H. sapiens (human)
  Cloning method: Gibson Cloning
  Sequencing primers: 5′ n/a
Resource information
  A portion of this plasmid was derived from a plasmid made by: PYL/ABI genes were cloned from Prof. Liang's vector. ( ref. Liang, F. S., Ho, W. Q., and Crabtree, G. R. (2011) Engineering the ABA plant stress pathway for regulation of induced proximity. Sci. Signaling 4, rs2.)
Terms and licenses: Academic/Nonprofit Terms; Industry Terms: Not Available to Industry
How to cite: pJin-278 was a gift from Bryan Dickinson (Addgene plasmid # 125714 ; http://n2t.net/addgene:125714 ; RRID:Addgene_125714)
